>Addgene plasmid #37965 | pCMV-Neo-Bam E2F6 | addgene full sequence | sequence record 456545 | Addgene NGS Result
CTGATCGACAAGACCGGCTTCCATCCGAGTACGTGCTCGCTCGATGCGATGTTTCGCTTGGTGGTCGAAT
GGGCAGGTAGCCGGATCAAGCGTATGCAGCCGCCGCATTGCATCAGCCATGATGGATACTTTCTCGGCAG
GAGCAAGGTGAGATGACAGGAGATCCTGCCCCGGCACTTCGCCCAATAGCAGCCAGTCCCTTCCCGCTTC
AGTGACAACGTCGAGCACAGCTGCGCAAGGAACGCCCGTCGTGGCCAGCCACGATAGCCGCGCTGCCTCG
TCCTGCAGTTCATTCAGGGCACCGGACAGGTCGGTCTTGACAAAAAGAACCGGGCGCCCCTGCGCTGACA
GCCGGAACACGGCGGCATCAGAGCAGCCGATTGTCTGTTGTGCCCAGTCATAGCCGAATAGCCTCTCCAC
CCAAGCGGCCGGAGAACCTGCGTGCAATCCATCTTGTTCAATCATGCGAAACGATCCTCATCCTGTCTCT
TGATCAGATCTGCGGCACGCTGTTGACGCTGTTAAGCGGGTCGCTGCAGGGTCGCTCGGTGTTCGAGGCC
ACACGCGTCACCTTAATATGCGAAGTGGACCTGGGACCGCGCCGCCCCGACTGCATCTGCGTGTTCGAAT
TCGCCAATGACAAGACGCTGGGCGGGGTTTGTGTCATCATAGAACTAAAGACATGCAAATATATTTCTTC
CGGGGACACCGCCAGCAAACGCGAGCAACGGGCCACGGGGATGAAGCAGGATCTTGATCCCCTGCGCCAT
CAGATCCTTGGCGGCAAGAAAGCCATCCAGTTTACTTTGCAGGGCTTCCCAACCTTACCAGAGGGCGCCC
CAGCTGGCAATTCCGGTTCGCTTGCTGTCCATAAAACCGCCCAGTCTAGCTATCGCCATGTAAGCCCACT
GCAAGCTACCTGCTTTCTCTTTGCGCTTGCGTTTTCCCTTGTCCAGATAGCCCAGTAGCTGACATTCATC
CGGGGTCAGCACCGTTTCTGCGGACTGGCTTTCTACGTGTTCCGCTTCCTTTAGCAGCCCTTGCGCCCTG
AGTGCTTGCGGCAGCGTGAAGCTTGGCACTGGCCGTCGTTTTACAACGTCGTGACTGGGAAAACCCTGGC
GTTACCCAACTTAATCGCCTTGCAGCACATCCCCCTTTCGCCAGCTGGCGTAATAGCGAAGAGGCCCGCA
CCGATCGCCCTTCCCAACAGTTGCGCAGCCTGAATGGCGAATGGCGCCTGATGCGGTATTTTCTCCTTAC
GCATCTGTGCGGTATTTCACACCGCATATGGTGCACTCTCAGTACAATCTGCTCTGATGCCGCATAGTTA
AGCCAGCCCCGACACCCGCCAACACCCGCTGACGCGCCCTGACGGGCTTGTCTGCTCCCGGCATCCGCTT
ACAGACAAGCTGTGACCGTCTCCGGGAGCTGCATGTGTCAGAGGTTTTCACCGTCATCACCGAAACGCGC
GAGACGAAAGGGCCTCGTGATACGCCTATTTTTATAGGTTAATGTCATGATAATAATGGTTTCTTAGACG
TCAGGTGGCACTTTTCGGGGAAATGTGCGCGGAACCCCTATTTGTTTATTTTTCTAAATACATTCAAATA
TGTATCCGCTCATGAGACAATAACCCTGATAAATGCTTCAATAATATTGAAAAAGGAAGAGTATGAGTAT
TCAACATTTCCGTGTCGCCCTTATTCCCTTTTTTGCGGCATTTTGCCTTCCTGTTTTTGCTCACCCAGAA
ACGCTGGTGAAAGTAAAAGATGCTGAAGATCAGTTGGGTGCACGAGTGGGTTACATCGAACTGGATCTCA
ACAGCGGTAAGATCCTTGAGAGTTTTCGCCCCGAAGAACGTTTTCCAATGATGAGCACTTTTAAAGTTCT
GCTATGTGGCGCGGTATTATCCCGTATTGACGCCGGGCAAGAGCAACTCGGTCGCCGCATACACTATTCT
CAGAATGACTTGGTTGAGTACTCACCAGTCACAGAAAAGCATCTTACGGATGGCATGACAGTAAGAGAAT
TATGCAGTGCTGCCATAACCATGAGTGATAACACTGCGGCCAACTTACTTCTGACAACGATCGGAGGACC
GAAGGAGCTAACCGCTTTTTTGCACAACATGGGGGATCATGTAACTCGCCTTGATCGTTGGGAACCGGAG
CTGAATGAAGCCATACCAAACGACGAGCGTGACACCACGATGCCTGTAGCAATGGCAACAACGTTGCGCA
AACTATTAACTGGCGAACTACTTACTCTAGCTTCCCGGCAACAATTAATAGACTGGATGGAGGCGGATAA
AGTTGCAGGACCACTTCTGCGCTCGGCCCTTCCGGCTGGCTGGTTTATTGCTGATAAATCTGGAGCCGGT
GAGCGTGGGTCTCGCGGTATCATTGCAGCACTGGGGCCAGATGGTAAGCCCTCCCGTATCGTAGTTATCT
ACACGACGGGGAGTCAGGCAACTATGGATGAACGAAATAGACAGATCGCTGAGATAGGTGCCTCACTGAT
TAAGCATTGGTAACTGTCAGACCAAGTTTACTCATATATACTTTAGATTGATTTAAAACTTCATTTTTAA
TTTAAAAGGATCTAGGTGAAGATCCTTTTTGATAATCTCATGACCAAAATCCCTTAACGTGAGTTTTCGT
TCCACTGAGCGTCAGACCCCGTAGAAAAGATCAAAGGATCTTCTTGAGATCCTTTTTTTCTGCGCGTAAT
CTGCTGCTTGCAAACAAAAAAACCACCGCTACCAGCGGTGGTTTGTTTGCCGGATCAAGAGCTACCAACT
CTTTTTCCGAAGGTAACTGGCTTCAGCAGAGCGCAGATACCAAATACTGTTCTTCTAGTGTAGCCGTAGT
TAGGCCACCACTTCAAGAACTCTGTAGCACCGCCTACATACCTCGCTCTGCTAATCCTGTTACCAGTGGC
TGCTGCCAGTGGCGATAAGTCGTGTCTTACCGGGTTGGACTCAAGACGATAGTTACCGGATAAGGCGCAG
CGGTCGGGCTGAACGGGGGGTTCGTGCACACAGCCCAGCTTGGAGCGAACGACCTACACCGAACTGAGAT
ACCTACAGCGTGAGCTATGAGAAAGCGCCACGCTTCCCGAAGGGAGAAAGGCGGACAGGTATCCGGTAAG
CGGCAGGGTCGGAACAGGAGAGCGCACGAGGGAGCTTCCAGGGGGAAACGCCTGGTATCTTTATAGTCCT
GTCGGGTTTCGCCACCTCTGACTTGAGCGTCGATTTTTGTGATGCTCGTCAGGGGGGCGGAGCCTATGGA
AAAACGCCAGCAACGCGGCCTTTTTACGGTTCCTGGCCTTTTGCTGGCCTTTTGCTCACATGTTCTTTCC
TGCGTTATCCCCTGATTCTGTGGATAACCGTATTACCGCCTTTGAGTGAGCTGATACCGCTCGCCGCAGC
CGAACGACCGAGCGCAGCGAGTCAGTGAGCGAGGAAGCGGAAGAGCGCCCAATACGCAAACCGCCTCTCC
CCGCGCGTTGGCCGATTCATTAATGCAGCTGGCACGACAGGTTTCCCGACTGGAAAGCGGGCAGTGAGCG
CAACGCAATTAATGTGAGTTAGCTCACTCATTAGGCACCCCAGGCTTTACACTTTATGCTTCCGGCTCGT
ATGTTGTGTGGAATTGTGAGCGGATAACAATTTCACACAGGAAACAGCTATGACATGATTACGAATTGCG
GCCGATCCGTCGAGGGATCTCCATAAGAGAAGAGGGACAGCTATGACTGGGAGTAGTCAGGAGAGGAGGA
AAAATCTGGCTAGTAAAACATGTAAGGAAAATTTTAGGGATGTTAAAGAAAAAAATAACACAAAACAAAA
TATAAAAAAAATCTAACCTCAAGTCAAGGCTTTTCTATGGAATAAGGAATGGACAGCAGGGGGCTGTTTC
ATATACTGATGACCTCTTTATAGCCAACCTTTGTTCATGGCAGCCAGCATATGGGCATATGTTGCCAAAC
TCTAAACCAAATACTCATTCTGATGTTTTAAATGATTTGCCCTCCCATATGTCCTTCCGAGTGAGAGACA
CAAAAAATTCCAACACACTATTGCAATGAAAATAAATTTCCTTTATTAGCCAGAAGTCAGATGCTCAAGG
GGCTTCATGATGTCCCCATAATTTTTGGCAGAGGGAAAAAGATCTCAGTGGTATTTGTGAGCCAGGGCAT
TGGCCACACCAGCCACCACCTTCTGATAGGCAGCCTGCACCTGAGGAGTGAATTCCTCGACGGATCCATC
AGTTGCTTACTTCAAGCAATTCTTCACTTTGCTGAGGATTTTCTTCTTCCTCAGGGCCTTCTGGATGAGT
GCTCTCAGATGAAGAGGTCCCGACACCTTCAGACCTTTTGTTACTGGTCTGACCCTGCTCCACTTCACAC
AAATAGACATCGATAGGTCCGTTGGTGCTCCTTATGTGCACTGTGATAGAGTCTTCTCTGGGAGCTGGAA
CATCCAATCTGGTTTCTGCTGGAGCTTTAACTGCAATGACGATCTGTTCATGGAAGGCCTGAATGCTATG
AATGTCTTGATAGGTCACATATGCTAGTCTTTCATTTTCTTTGTCATCTGTTAACTCAAACAGCTGCTGA
GCACAATCCTTAATTAACTCATCCAAAGCATCTTCCATTGCTGATAAGTCAGAAAGTTCCTCCTGTAGCT
TCTTTTGTTGGGGAACTGCTCCAAAATTGCTAAGATCAGATCCTATCCATCTAATATGGTTCTTGGATTT
CTTTTCAACGAGGTCGATTCCATCTAAGACATTGGTGATGTCATACACTCTCCGCTTTCGGACTCCCAGT
TTCGTTGCAACCTTGTTTAAGTCAAGAATACCCCCGGGAGCAGATCTGACAAGATCCATAAATTTTCGAG
TTAAATAAACCAGCGATACATCAAAACGAGGTCTCTTCACTTTTAGAGCTTTTCTCATGGACACATATTG
TACATTATCTTCTAAATTAATCCTTATTTTTGATGGCAGCAGGCCCTCCACGTTGATGGGGTCTCGGCAC
CGACGGCGAACCGTCTCCTCCGTCGGGTCCAGGAGGAGACTGGGAAGCTTCCTCGCCGGCCGCTGCTGAC
TCATGGATCCGTCGAGGAATTCTTTGCCAAAATGATGAGACAGCACAACAACCAGCACGTTGCCCAGGAG
CTGTAGGAAAGAGAAGAAGGCATGAACATGGTTAGCAGAGGGGCCCGGTTTGGACTCAGAGTATTTTATC
CTCATCTCAAACAGTGTATATCATTGTAACCATAAAGAGAAAGGCAGGATGATGACCAGGGTGTAGTTGT
TTCTACCAATAAGAATATTTCCACGCCAGCCAGAATTTATATGCAGAAATATTCTACCTTATCATTTAAT
TATAACAATTGTTCTCTAAAACTGTGCTGAAGTACAATATAATATACCCTGATTGCCTTGAAAAAAAAGT
GATTAGAGAAAGTACTTACAATCTGACAAATAAACAAAAGTGAATTTAAAAATTCGTTACAAATGCAAGC
TAAAGTTTAACGAAAAAGTTACAGAAAATGAAAAGAAAATAAGAGGAGACAATGGTTGTCAACAGAGTAG
AAAGTGAAAGAAACAAAATTATCATGAGGGTCCATGGTGATACAAGGGACATCTTCCCATTCTAAACAAC
ACCCTGAAAACTTTGCCCCCTCCATATAACATGAATTTTACAATAGCGAAAAAGAAAGAACAATCAAGGG
TCCCCAAACTCACCCTGAAGTTCTCAGGATCGGTCGACCGGAGGCTGGATCGGTCCCGGTGTCTTCTATG
GAGGTCAAAACAGCGTGGATGGCGTCTCCAGGCGATCTGACGGTTCACTAAACGAGCTCTGCTTATATAG
ACCTCCCACCGTACACGCCTACCGCCCATTTGCGTCAATGGGGCGGAGTTGTTACGACATTTTGGAAAGT
CCCGTTGATTTTGGTGCCAAAACAAACTCCCATTGACGTCAATGGGGTGGAGACTTGGAAATCCCCGTGA
GTCAAACCGCTATCCACGCCCATTGATGTACTGCCAAAACCGCATCACCATGGTAATAGCGATGACTAAT
ACGTAGATGTACTGCCAAGTAGGAAAGTCCCATAAGGTCATGTACTGGGCATAATGCCAGGCGGGCCATT
TACCGTCATTGACGTCAATAGGGGGCGTACTTGGCATATGATACACTTGATGTACTGCCAAGTGGGCAGT
TTACCGTAAATACTCCACCCATTGACGTCAATGGAAAGTCCCTATTGGCGTTACTATGGGAACATACGTC
ATTATTGACGTCAATGGGCGGGGGTCGTTGGGCGGTCAGCCAGGCGGGCCATTTACCGTAAGTTATGTAA
CGCGGAACTCCATATATGGGCTATGAACTAATGACCCCGTAATTGATTACTATTAATAACTAGTCAATAA
TCAATGTCAACATGGCGGTAATGTTGGACATGAGCCAATATAAATGTACATATTATGATATGGATACAAC
GTATGCAATGGGCCAAGCTCTCTAGAGGGCCGCGATCCGCCGTCCCTAACCCACGGGGCCCGTGGCTATG
GCAGGGCTTGCCGCCCCGACGTTGGCTGCGAGCCCTGGGCCTTCACCCGAACTTGGGGGGTGGGGTGGGG
AAAAGGAAGAAACGCGGGCGTATTGGCCCCAATGGGGTCTCGGTGGGGTATCGACAGAGTGCCAGCCCTG
GGACCGAACCCCGCGTTTATGAACAAACGACCCAACACCGTGCGTTTTATTCTGTCTTTTTATTGCCGTC
ATAGCGCGGGTTCCTTCCGGTATTGTCTCCTTCCGTGTTTCAGTTAGCCTCCCCCATCTCCCGGGGTGGG
CGAAGAACTCCAGCATGAGATCCCCGCGCTGGAGGATCATCCAGCCGGCGTCCCGGAAAACGATTCCGAA
GCCCAACCTTTCATAGAAGGCGGCGGTGGAATCGAAATCTCGTGATGGCAGGTTGGGCGTCGCTTGGTCG
GTCATTTCGAACCCCAGAGTCCCGCTCAGAAGAACTCGTCAAGAAGGCGATAGAAGGCGATGCGCTGCGA
ATCGGGAGCGGCGATACCGTAAAGCACGAGGAAGCGGTCAGCCCATTCGCCGCCAAGCTCTTCAGCAATA
TCACGGGTAGCCAACGCTATGTCCTGATAGCGGTCCGCCACACCCAGCCGGCCACAGTCGATGAATCCAG
AAAAGCGGCCATTTTCCACCATGATATTCGGCAAGCAGGCATCGCCATGGGTCACGACGAGATCCTCGCC
GTCGGGCATGCGCGCCTTGAGCCTGGCGAACAGTTCGGCTGGCGCGAGCCCCTGATGCTCTTCGTCCAGA
TCATC
Features (pLannotate 1.2.2; 22 found; start..end, strand, type, name):
    522..667     -  promoter       HSV TK promoter: herpes simplex virus thymidine kinase promoter
    750..1073    -  CDS            tnpA (fragment): TN5P_ECOLX - Also known as tnp. Experimental evidence at protein level: Swiss-Prot protein existence level 1. Mediates transposition of transposon Tn5 by a 'cut and paste' mechanism. First, the monomeric transposase binds the 19 bp inverted DNA repeats flanking the transposon. Then, dimerization of the DNA- bound transposase creates a synaptic DNA complex. After nicking of the first DNA strand, excision of the transposon proceeds through a series of intermediates. The transposase then mediates the insertion of the transposon at a new site by strand transfer. The activity of the wild- type tran
   1077..1231    +  CDS            lacZα (fragment): LacZα fragment of β-galactosidase; lacZ fragment
   1237..1336    -  misc_feature   bom (fragment): basis of mobility region from pBR322
   1438..1473    -  CDS            rop (fragment): Rop protein, which maintains plasmids at low copy number; rop
   1568..1672    +  promoter       AmpR promoter: bla
   1673..2533    +  CDS            AmpR: β-lactamase; bla; confers resistance to ampicillin, carbenicillin, and related antibiotics
   2704..3292    +  rep_origin     ori: high-copy-number ColE1/pMB1/pBR322/pUC origin of replication
   3475..3567    +  CDS            lacI (fragment): lac repressor; lacI; The lac repressor binds to the lac operator to inhibit transcription in E. coli. This inhibition can be relieved by adding lactose or isopropyl-β-D-thiogalactopyranoside (IPTG).
   3580..3601    +  protein_bind   CAP binding site: CAP binding activates transcription in the presence of cAMP. E. coli catabolite activator protein
   3616..3646    +  promoter       lac promoter: promoter for the E. coli lac operon
   3654..3670    +  protein_bind   lac operator: The lac repressor binds to the lac operator to inhibit transcription in E. coli. This inhibition can be relieved by adding lactose or isopropyl-β-D-thiogalactopyranoside (IPTG). lac repressor encoded by lacI
   4052..4107    -  polyA_signal   β-globin poly(A) signal: rabbit β-globin polyadenylation signal (Gil and Proudfoot, 1987)
   4178..4255    -  CDS            HBB (fragment): HBB_PONPY - Experimental evidence at transcript level: Swiss-Prot protein existence level 2. Involved in oxygen transport from the lung to the various peripheral tissues. From Pongo pygmaeus (Bornean orangutan).
   4272..5114    -  CDS            E2F6: E2F6_HUMAN - Experimental evidence at protein level: Swiss-Prot protein existence level 1. Inhibitor of E2F-dependent transcription (PubMed:9689056, PubMed:9704927, PubMed:9501179). Binds DNA cooperatively with DP proteins through the E2 recognition site, 5'-TTTC[CG]CGC-3' (PubMed:9501179). Has a preference for the 5'-TTTCCCGC-3' E2F recognition site (PubMed:9501179). E2F6 lacks the transcriptional activation and pocket protein binding domains (PubMed:9704927, PubMed:9501179). Appears to regulate a subset of E2F-dependent genes whose products are required for entry into the cell cycle but not
   5181..5753    -  intron         β-globin intron: intron from rabbit β-globin gene
   5865..6068    -  promoter       CMV promoter: human cytomegalovirus (CMV) immediate early promoter
   6069..6448    -  enhancer       CMV enhancer: human cytomegalovirus immediate early enhancer
   6634..6650    +  polyA_signal   bGH poly(A) signal (fragment): bovine growth hormone polyadenylation signal
   6741..6788    -  polyA_signal   HSV TK poly(A) signal: herpes simplex virus thymidine kinase polyadenylation signal (Cole and Stacy, 1985)
   6850..7005    -  CDS            ble (fragment): BLE_KLEPN - Experimental evidence at protein level: Swiss-Prot protein existence level 1. Binding protein with a strong affinity to the bleomycin family of antibiotics. Binds to CL990; an antimitotic-antibiotic compound. From Klebsiella pneumoniae.
   7029..465     -  CDS            neo (across the origin): KKA2_KLEPN - Also known as kan, nptII. Experimental evidence at protein level: Swiss-Prot protein existence level 1. Resistance to kanamycin, neomycin, paromomycin, ribostamycin, butirosin and gentamicin B. From Klebsiella pneumoniae.
