[The description below was written by a language model from this plasmid's Addgene catalogue record and pLannotate feature annotations shown in this document.]
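Description:
pCMV-Neo-Bam E2F6 is a mammalian expression plasmid carrying the human E2F6 coding sequence in the pCMV-Neo-Bam backbone. It is propagated in E. coli through a high-copy ColE1/pUC-type origin and selected with ampicillin via the β-lactamase gene. Remnants of earlier cloning vectors (fragments of lacZα, lacI, rop, the bom region and the lac promoter/operator) are also annotated but have no evident role in the construct's function. For selection in mammalian cells, a neomycin phosphotransferase gene of Tn5 origin is driven by the HSV thymidine kinase promoter and terminated by the HSV TK polyadenylation signal, allowing G418 selection of stable transfectants. The adjacent partial ble and Tn5 transposase sequences are carried along from that transposon segment.

The expression cassette consists of the human cytomegalovirus immediate-early enhancer and promoter, followed by a rabbit β-globin intron, the E2F6 open reading frame inserted at a BamHI site (retained on both sides), a short stretch of β-globin coding sequence, and the rabbit β-globin poly(A) signal. The intron and globin 3′ sequences help splicing and processing of the transcript and so support strong expression. No epitope tag or reporter is annotated. E2F6 is an E2F family member that binds DNA as a heterodimer with DP proteins but lacks the transactivation and pocket-protein-binding domains, and so acts as a repressor of E2F-dependent transcription. The associated publication concerns its presence in the Bmi1-containing polycomb complex. The plasmid suits transient or stable overexpression of E2F6 in mammalian cells. The catalogue lists a total size of about 8 kb, whereas the sequenced record is roughly 7.4 kb.
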