Addgene plasmid #37965: pCMV-Neo-Bam E2F6
Depositing lab: Jacqueline Lees. Depositing organization: Massachusetts Institute of Technology. Publication: The E2F6 transcription factor is a component of the mammalian Bmi1-containing polycomb complex. Trimarchi JM, Fairchild B, Wen J, Lees JA. Proc Natl Acad Sci U S A. 2001 Feb 13;98(4):1519-24. Epub 2001 Jan 30. 10.1073/pnas.041597698 PubMed 11171983.
Backbone
  Vector backbone: pCMV-Neo-Bam
  Backbone manufacturer: Vogelstein Lab
  Backbone size w/o insert (bp): 6600
  Total vector size (bp): 8000
  Vector type: Mammalian Expression
  Selectable markers: Neomycin (select with G418)
Growth in bacteria
  Bacterial resistance: Ampicillin, 100 μg/mL
  Growth temperature: 37°C
  Growth strain: DH5alpha
  Copy number: Unknown
Gene/Insert
  Gene/Insert name: E2F6
  Species: H. sapiens (human)
  Insert size (bp): 1000
  Entrez Gene: E2F6 (a.k.a. E2F-6)
  Cloning method: Restriction Enzyme; 5′ cloning site BamHI (not destroyed); 3′ cloning site BamHI (not destroyed)
  Sequencing primers: 5′ Bglob-intron-F; 3′ Bglob-pA-R
Terms and licenses: Academic/Nonprofit Terms; Industry Terms: Not Available to Industry
Depositor comments: The backbone plasmid pCMV-Neo-Bam is Addgene#16440 E2Fs bind DNA as a heterodimer with members of the DP family of transcription factors.
How to cite: pCMV-Neo-Bam E2F6 was a gift from Jacqueline Lees (Addgene plasmid # 37965 ; http://n2t.net/addgene:37965 ; RRID:Addgene_37965)
