>Addgene plasmid #37965 | pCMV-Neo-Bam E2F6 | analyzer sequence | sequence record 47489
ATGAGTCAGCAGCGGCCGGCGAGGAAGCTTCCCAGTCTCCTCCTGGACCCGACGGAGGAGACGGTTCGCC
GTCGGTGCCGAGACCCCATCAACGTGGAGGGCCTGCTGCCATCAAAAATAAGGATTAATTTAGAAGATAA
TGTACAATATGTGTCCATGAGAAAAGCTCTAAAAGTGAAGAGACCTCGTTTTGATGTATCGCTGGTTTAT
TTAACTCGAAAATTTATGGATCTTGTCAGATCTGCTCCCGGGGGTATTCTTGACTTAAACAAGGTTGCAA
CGAAACTGGGAGTCCGAAAGCGGAGAGTGTATGACATCACCAATGTCTTAGATGGAATCGACCTCGTTGA
AAAGAAATCCAAGAACCATATTAGATGGATAGGATCTGATCTTAGCAATTTTGGAGCAGTTCCCCAACAA
AAGAAGCTACAGGAGGAACTTTCTGACTTATCAGCAATGGAAGATGCTTTGGATGAGTTAATTAAGGATT
GTGCTCAGCAGCTGTTTGAGTTAACAGATGACAAAGAAAATGAAAGACTAGCATATGTGACCTATCAAGA
CATTCATAGCATTCAGGCCTTCCATGAACAGATCGTCATTGCAGTTAAAGCTCCAGCAGAAACCAGATTG
GATGTTCCAGCTCCCAGAGAAGACTCTATCACAGTGCACATAAGGAGCACCAACGGACCTATCGATGTCT
ATTTGTGTGAAGTGGAGCAGGGTCAGACCAGTAACAAAAGGTCTGAAGGTGTCGGGACCTCTTCATCTGA
GAGCACTCATCCAGAAGGCCCTGAGGAAGAAGAAAATCCTCAGCAAAGTGAAGAATTGCTGAAGTAA
