>Addgene plasmid #37965 | pCMV-Neo-Bam E2F6 Sequencing Result | analyzer sequence | sequence record 49584
GCCTTCTTCTCTTTCCTACAGCTCCTGGGCAACGTGCTGGTTGTTGTGCTGTCTCATCATTTTGGCAAAG
AATTCCTCGACGGATCCATGAGTCAGCAGCGGCCGGCGAGGAAGCTTCCCAGTCTCCTCCTGGACCCGAC
GGAGGAGACGGTTCGCCGTCGGTGCCGAGACCCCATCAACGTGGAGGGCCTGCTGCCATCAAAAATAAGG
ATTAATTTAGAAGATAATGTACAATATGTGTCCATGAGAAAAGCTCTAAAAGTGAAGAGACCTCGTTTTG
ATGTATCGCTGGTTTATTTAACTCGAAAATTTATGGATCTTGTCAGATCTGCTCCCGGGGGTATTCTTGA
CTTAAACAAGGTTGCAACGAAACTGGGAGTCCGAAAGCGGAGAGTGTATGACATCACCAATGTCTTAGAT
GGAATCGACCTCGTTGAAAAGAAATCCAAG
